>Addgene plasmid #239563 | pFUW mEmerald | addgene full sequence | sequence record 477261 | Addgene NGS Result
CGTCGACGGATCGGGAGATCTCCCGATCCCCTATGGTGCACTCTCAGTACAATCTGCTCTGATGCCGCAT
AGTTAAGCCAGTATCTGCTCCCTGCTTGTGTGTTGGAGGTCGCTGAGTAGTGCGCGAGCAAAATTTAAGC
TACAACAAGGCAAGGCTTGACCGACAATTGCATGAAGAATCTGCTTAGGGTTAGGCGTTTTGCGCTGCTT
CGCGATGTACGGGCCAGATATACGCGTTGACATTGATTATTGACTAGTTATTAATAGTAATCAATTACGG
GGTCATTAGTTCATAGCCCATATATGGAGTTCCGCGTTACATAACTTACGGTAAATGGCCCGCCTGGCTG
ACCGCCCAACGACCCCCGCCCATTGACGTCAATAATGACGTATGTTCCCATAGTAACGCCAATAGGGACT
TTCCATTGACGTCAATGGGTGGAGTATTTACGGTAAACTGCCCACTTGGCAGTACATCAAGTGTATCATA
TGCCAAGTACGCCCCCTATTGACGTCAATGACGGTAAATGGCCCGCCTGGCATTATGCCCAGTACATGAC
CTTATGGGACTTTCCTACTTGGCAGTACATCTACGTATTAGTCATCGCTATTACCATGGTGATGCGGTTT
TGGCAGTACATCAATGGGCGTGGATAGCGGTTTGACTCACGGGGATTTCCAAGTCTCCACCCCATTGACG
TCAATGGGAGTTTGTTTTGGCACCAAAATCAACGGGACTTTCCAAAATGTCGTAACAACTCCGCCCCATT
GACGCAAATGGGCGGTAGGCGTGTACGGTGGGAGGTCTATATAAGCAGCGCGTTTTGCCTGTACTGGGTC
TCTCTGGTTAGACCAGATCTGAGCCTGGGAGCTCTCTGGCTAACTAGGGAACCCACTGCTTAAGCCTCAA
TAAAGCTTGCCTTGAGTGCTTCAAGTAGTGTGTGCCCGTCTGTTGTGTGACTCTGGTAACTAGAGATCCC
TCAGACCCTTTTAGTCAGTGTGGAAAATCTCTAGCAGTGGCGCCCGAACAGGGACTTGAAAGCGAAAGGG
AAACCAGAGGAGCTCTCTCGACGCAGGACTCGGCTTGCTGAAGCGCGCACGGCAAGAGGCGAGGGGCGGC
GACTGGTGAGTACGCCAAAAATTTTGACTAGCGGAGGCTAGAAGGAGAGAGATGGGTGCGAGAGCGTCAG
TATTAAGCGGGGGAGAATTAGATCGCGATGGGAAAAAATTCGGTTAAGGCCAGGGGGAAAGAAAAAATAT
AAATTAAAACATATAGTATGGGCAAGCAGGGAGCTAGAACGATTCGCAGTTAATCCTGGCCTGTTAGAAA
CATCAGAAGGCTGTAGACAAATACTGGGACAGCTACAACCATCCCTTCAGACAGGATCAGAAGAACTTAG
ATCATTATATAATACAGTAGCAACCCTCTATTGTGTGCATCAAAGGATAGAGATAAAAGACACCAAGGAA
GCTTTAGACAAGATAGAGGAAGAGCAAAACAAAAGTAAGACCACCGCACAGCAAGCGGCCGCTGATCTTC
AGACCTGGAGGAGGAGATATGAGGGACAATTGGAGAAGTGAATTATATAAATATAAAGTAGTAAAAATTG
AACCATTAGGAGTAGCACCCACCAAGGCAAAGAGAAGAGTGGTGCAGAGAGAAAAAAGAGCAGTGGGAAT
AGGAGCTTTGTTCCTTGGGTTCTTGGGAGCAGCAGGAAGCACTATGGGCGCAGCGTCAATGACGCTGACG
GTACAGGCCAGACAATTATTGTCTGGTATAGTGCAGCAGCAGAACAATTTGCTGAGGGCTATTGAGGCGC
AACAGCATCTGTTGCAACTCACAGTCTGGGGCATCAAGCAGCTCCAGGCAAGAATCCTGGCTGTGGAAAG
ATACCTAAAGGATCAACAGCTCCTGGGGATTTGGGGTTGCTCTGGAAAACTCATTTGCACCACTGCTGTG
CCTTGGAATGCTAGTTGGAGTAATAAATCTCTGGAACAGATTTGGAATCACACGACCTGGATGGAGTGGG
ACAGAGAAATTAACAATTACACAAGCTTAATACACTCCTTAATTGAAGAATCGCAAAACCAGCAAGAAAA
GAATGAACAAGAATTATTGGAATTAGATAAATGGGCAAGTTTGTGGAATTGGTTTAACATAACAAATTGG
CTGTGGTATATAAAATTATTCATAATGATAGTAGGAGGCTTGGTAGGTTTAAGAATAGTTTTTGCTGTAC
TTTCTATAGTGAATAGAGTTAGGCAGGGATATTCACCATTATCGTTTCAGACCCACCTCCCAACCCCGAG
GGGACCCGACAGGCCCGAAGGAATAGAAGAAGAAGGTGGAGAGAGAGACAGAGACAGATCCATTCGATTA
GTGAACGGATCGGCACTGCGTGCGCCAATTCTGCAGACAAATGGCAGTATTCATCCACAATTTTAAAAGA
AAAGGGGGGATTGGGGGGTACAGTGCAGGGGAAAGAATAGTAGACATAATAGCAACAGACATACAAACTA
AAGAATTACAAAAACAAATTACAAAAATTCAAAATTTTCGGGTTTATTACAGGGACAGCAGAGATCCAGT
TTGGTTAATTAACCCGTGTCGGCTCCAGATCTGGCCTCCGCGCCGGGTTTTGGCGCCTCCCGCGGGCGCC
CCCCTCCTCACGGCGAGCGCTGCCACGTCAGACGAAGGGCGCAGCGAGCGTCCTGATCCTTCCGCCCGGA
CGCTCAGGACAGCGGCCCGCTGCTCATAAGACTCGGCCTTAGAACCCCAGTATCAGCAGAAGGACATTTT
AGGACGGGACTTGGGTGACTCTAGGGCACTGGTTTTCTTTCCAGAGAGCGGAACAGGCGAGGAAAAGTAG
TCCCTTCTCGGCGATTCTGCGGAGGGATCTCCGTGGGGCGGTGAACGCCGATGATTATATAAGGACGCGC
CGGGTGTGGCACAGCTAGTTCCGTCGCAGCCGGGATTTGGGTCGCGGTTCTTGTTTGTGGATCGCTGTGA
TCGTCACTTGGTGAGTAGCGGGCTGCTGGGCTGGCCGGGGCTTTCGTGGCCGCCGGGCCGCTCGGTGGGA
CGGAAGCGTGTGGAGAGACCGCCAAGGGCTGTAGTCTGGGTCCGCGAGCAAGGTTGCCCTGAACTGGGGG
TTGGGGGGAGCGCAGCAAAATGGCGGCTGTTCCCGAGTCTTGAATGGAAGACGCTTGTGAGGCGGGCTGT
GAGGTCGTTGAAACAAGGTGGGGGGCATGGTGGGCGGCAAGAACCCAAGGTCTTGAGGCCTTCGCTAATG
CGGGAAAGCTCTTATTCGGGTGAGATGGGCTGGGGCACCATCTGGGGACCCTGACGTGAAGTTTGTCACT
GACTGGAGAACTCGGTTTGTCGTCTGTTGCGGGGGCGGCAGTTATGGCGGTGCCGTTGGGCAGTGCACCC
GTACCTTTGGGAGCGCGCGCCCTCGTCGTGTCGTGACGTCACCCGTTCTGTTGGCTTATAATGCAGGGTG
GGGCCACCTGCCGGTAGGTGTGCGGTAGGCTTTTCTCCGTCGCAGGACGCAGGGTTCGGGCCTAGGGTAG
GCTCTCCTGAATCGACAGGCGCCGGACCTCTGGTGAGGGGAGGGATAAGTGAGGCGTCAGTTTCTTTGGT
CGGTTTTATGTACCTATCTTCTTAAGTAGCTGAAGCTCCGGTTTTGAACTATGCGCTCGGGGTTGGCGAG
TGTGTTTTGTGAAGTTTTTTAGGCACCTTTTGAAATGTAATCATTTGGGTCAATATGTAATTTTCAGTGT
TAGACTAGTAAATTGTCCGCTAAATTCTGGCCGTTTTTGGCTTTTTTGTTAGACGAAGCTTGGGCCCGGG
AATTAATTATTAAGGCCACCATGGTGAGCAAGGGCGAGGAGCTGTTCACCGGGGTGGTGCCCATCCTGGT
CGAGCTGGACGGCGACGTAAACGGCCACAAGTTCAGCGTGTCCGGCGAGGGCGAGGGCGATGCCACCTAC
GGCAAGCTGACCCTGAAGTTCATCTGCACCACCGGCAAGCTGCCCGTGCCCTGGCCCACCCTCGTGACCA
CCTTGACCTACGGCGTGCAGTGCTTCGCCCGCTACCCCGACCACATGAAGCAGCACGACTTCTTCAAGTC
CGCCATGCCCGAAGGCTACGTCCAGGAGCGCACCATCTTCTTCAAGGACGACGGCAACTACAAGACCCGC
GCCGAGGTGAAGTTCGAGGGCGACACCCTGGTGAACCGCATCGAGCTGAAGGGCATCGACTTCAAGGAGG
ACGGCAACATCCTGGGGCACAAGCTGGAGTACAACTACAACAGCCACAAGGTCTATATCACCGCCGACAA
GCAGAAGAACGGCATCAAGGTGAACTTCAAGACCCGCCACAACATCGAGGACGGCAGCGTGCAGCTCGCC
GACCACTACCAGCAGAACACCCCCATCGGCGACGGCCCCGTGCTGCTGCCCGACAACCACTACCTGAGCA
CCCAGTCCAAGCTGAGCAAAGACCCCAACGAGAAGCGCGATCACATGGTCCTGCTGGAGTTCGTGACCGC
CGCCGGGATCACTCTCGGCATGGACGAGCTGTACAAGTAACGGATCCGAATTCGATATCAAGCTTATCGA
TAATCAACCTCTGGATTACAAAATTTGTGAAAGATTGACTGGTATTCTTAACTATGTTGCTCCTTTTACG
CTATGTGGATACGCTGCTTTAATGCCTTTGTATCATGCTATTGCTTCCCGTATGGCTTTCATTTTCTCCT
CCTTGTATAAATCCTGGTTGCTGTCTCTTTATGAGGAGTTGTGGCCCGTTGTCAGGCAACGTGGCGTGGT
GTGCACTGTGTTTGCTGACGCAACCCCCACTGGTTGGGGCATTGCCACCACCTGTCAGCTCCTTTCCGGG
ACTTTCGCTTTCCCCCTCCCTATTGCCACGGCGGAACTCATCGCCGCCTGCCTTGCCCGCTGCTGGACAG
GGGCTCGGCTGTTGGGCACTGACAATTCCGTGGTGTTGTCGGGGAAATCATCGTCCTTTCCTTGGCTGCT
CGCCTGTGTTGCCACCTGGATTCTGCGCGGGACGTCCTTCTGCTACGTCCCTTCGGCCCTCAATCCAGCG
GACCTTCCTTCCCGCGGCCTGCTGCCGGCTCTGCGGCCTCTTCCGCGTCTTCGCCTTCGCCCTCAGACGA
GTCGGATCTCCCTTTGGGCCGCCTCCCCGCATCGATACCGTCGACCTCGAGACCTAGAAAAACATGGAGC
AATCACAAGTAGCAATACAGCAGCTACCAATGCTGATTGTGCCTGGCTAGAAGCACAAGAGGAGGAGGAG
GTGGGTTTTCCAGTCACACCTCAGGTACCTTTAAGACCAATGACTTACAAGGCAGCTGTAGATCTTAGCC
ACTTTTTAAAAGAAAAGGGGGGACTGGAAGGGCTAATTCACTCCCAACGAAGACAAGATATCCTTGATCT
GTGGATCTACCACACACAAGGCTACTTCCCTGATTGGCAGAACTACACACCAGGGCCAGGGATCAGATAT
CCACTGACCTTTGGATGGTGCTACAAGCTAGTACCAGTTGAGCAAGAGAAGGTAGAAGAAGCCAATGAAG
GAGAGAACACCCGCTTGTTACACCCTGTGAGCCTGCATGGGATGGATGACCCGGAGAGAGAAGTATTAGA
GTGGAGGTTTGACAGCCGCCTAGCATTTCATCACATGGCCCGAGAGCTGCATCCGGACTGTACTGGGTCT
CTCTGGTTAGACCAGATCTGAGCCTGGGAGCTCTCTGGCTAACTAGGGAACCCACTGCTTAAGCCTCAAT
AAAGCTTGCCTTGAGTGCTTCAAGTAGTGTGTGCCCGTCTGTTGTGTGACTCTGGTAACTAGAGATCCCT
CAGACCCTTTTAGTCAGTGTGGAAAATCTCTAGCAGGGCCCGTTTAAACCCGCTGATCAGCCTCGACTGT
GCCTTCTAGTTGCCAGCCATCTGTTGTTTGCCCCTCCCCCGTGCCTTCCTTGACCCTGGAAGGTGCCACT
CCCACTGTCCTTTCCTAATAAAATGAGGAAATTGCATCGCATTGTCTGAGTAGGTGTCATTCTATTCTGG
GGGGTGGGGTGGGGCAGGACAGCAAGGGGGAGGATTGGGAAGACAATAGCAGGCATGTGAGCAAAAGGCC
AGCAAAAGGCCAGGAACCGTAAAAAGGCCGCGTTGCTGGCGTTTTTCCATAGGCTCCGCCCCCCTGACGA
GCATCACAAAAATCGACGCTCAAGTCAGAGGTGGCGAAACCCGACAGGACTATAAAGATACCAGGCGTTT
CCCCCTGGAAGCTCCCTCGTGCGCTCTCCTGTTCCGACCCTGCCGCTTACCGGATACCTGTCCGCCTTTC
TCCCTTCGGGAAGCGTGGCGCTTTCTCATAGCTCACGCTGTAGGTATCTCAGTTCGGTGTAGGTCGTTCG
CTCCAAGCTGGGCTGTGTGCACGAACCCCCCGTTCAGCCCGACCGCTGCGCCTTATCCGGTAACTATCGT
CTTGAGTCCAACCCGGTAAGACACGACTTATCGCCACTGGCAGCAGCCACTGGTAACAGGATTAGCAGAG
CGAGGTATGTAGGCGGTGCTACAGAGTTCTTGAAGTGGTGGCCTAACTACGGCTACACTAGAAGAACAGT
ATTTGGTATCTGCGCTCTGCTGAAGCCAGTTACCTTCGGAAAAAGAGTTGGTAGCTCTTGATCCGGCAAA
CAAACCACCGCTGGTAGCGGTGGTTTTTTTGTTTGCAAGCAGCAGATTACGCGCAGAAAAAAAGGATCTC
AAGAAGATCCTTTGATCTTTTCTACGGGGTCTGACGCTCAGTGGAACGAAAACTCACGTTAAGGGATTTT
GGTCATGAGATTATCAAAAAGGATCTTCACCTAGATCCTTTTAAATTAAAAATGAAGTTTTAAATCAATC
TAAAGTATATATGAGTAAACTTGGTCTGACAGTTACCAATGCTTAATCAGTGAGGCACCTATCTCAGCGA
TCTGTCTATTTCGTTCATCCATAGTTGCCTGACTCCCCGTCGTGTAGATAACTACGATACGGGAGGGCTT
ACCATCTGGCCCCAGTGCTGCAATGATACCGCGAGACCCACGCTCACCGGCTCCAGATTTATCAGCAATA
AACCAGCCAGCCGGAAGGGCCGAGCGCAGAAGTGGTCCTGCAACTTTATCCGCCTCCATCCAGTCTATTA
ATTGTTGCCGGGAAGCTAGAGTAAGTAGTTCGCCAGTTAATAGTTTGCGCAACGTTGTTGCCATTGCTAC
AGGCATCGTGGTGTCACGCTCGTCGTTTGGTATGGCTTCATTCAGCTCCGGTTCCCAACGATCAAGGCGA
GTTACATGATCCCCCATGTTGTGCAAAAAAGCGGTTAGCTCCTTCGGTCCTCCGATCGTTGTCAGAAGTA
AGTTGGCCGCAGTGTTATCACTCATGGTTATGGCAGCACTGCATAATTCTCTTACTGTCATGCCATCCGT
AAGATGCTTTTCTGTGACTGGTGAGTACTCAACCAAGTCATTCTGAGAATAGTGTATGCGGCGACCGAGT
TGCTCTTGCCCGGCGTCAATACGGGATAATACCGCGCCACATAGCAGAACTTTAAAAGTGCTCATCATTG
GAAAACGTTCTTCGGGGCGAAAACTCTCAAGGATCTTACCGCTGTTGAGATCCAGTTCGATGTAACCCAC
TCGTGCACCCAACTGATCTTCAGCATCTTTTACTTTCACCAGCGTTTCTGGGTGAGCAAAAACAGGAAGG
CAAAATGCCGCAAAAAAGGGAATAAGGGCGACACGGAAATGTTGAATACTCATACTCTTCCTTTTTCAAT
ATTATTGAAGCATTTATCAGGGTTATTGTCTCATGAGCGGATACATATTTGAATGTATTTAGAAAAATAA
ACAAATAGGGGTTCCGCGCACATTTCCCCGAAAAGTGCCACCTGA
Features (pLannotate 1.2.2; 19 found; start..end, strand, type, name):
     32..84      -  misc_feature   bom (fragment): basis of mobility region from pBR322
    239..618     +  enhancer       CMV enhancer: human cytomegalovirus immediate early enhancer
    619..818     +  promoter       CMV promoter: human cytomegalovirus (CMV) immediate early promoter
    836..1016    +  LTR            5' LTR (truncated): truncated 5' long terminal repeat (LTR) from HIV-1
   1063..1188    +  misc_feature   HIV-1 Ψ: packaging signal of human immunodeficiency virus type 1
   1172..1535    +  CDS            HIV-1 gag (fragment): gag protein from human immunodeficiency virus 1; gag
   1681..1914    +  misc_feature   RRE: The Rev response element (RRE) of HIV-1 allows for Rev-dependent mRNA export from the nucleus to the cytoplasm.
   2291..2391    +  CDS            Rev (fragment): human immunodeficiency virus 1 (HIV-1) Rev protein; rev; enhances nuclear export of unspliced and incompletely spliced viral mRNAs
   2441..2558    +  misc_feature   cPPT/CTS: central polypurine tract and central termination sequence of HIV-1
   2623..3834    +  promoter       UbC promoter: human ubiquitin C promoter
   3871..4590    +  CDS            mEmerald: brightly fluorescent monomeric variant of GFP mammalian codon-optimized
   4598..4622    +  misc_feature   MCS (fragment): pBluescript multiple cloning site
   4622..5210    +  misc_feature   WPRE: woodchuck hepatitis virus posttranscriptional regulatory element
   5147..5728    +  CDS            nef (fragment): NEF_HV1H2 - Experimental evidence at protein level: Swiss-Prot protein existence level 1. Extracellular Nef protein targets CD4(+) T-lymphocytes for apoptosis by interacting with CXCR4 surface receptors. From Human immunodeficiency virus type 1 group M subtype B (isolate HXB2) (HIV-1).
   5735..5915    +  LTR            5' LTR (truncated): truncated 5' long terminal repeat (LTR) from HIV-1
   5947..6058    +  polyA_signal   bGH poly(A) signal: bovine growth hormone polyadenylation signal
   6204..6792    -  rep_origin     ori: high-copy-number ColE1/pMB1/pBR322/pUC origin of replication
   6963..7823    -  CDS            AmpR: β-lactamase; bla; confers resistance to ampicillin, carbenicillin, and related antibiotics
   7824..7928    -  promoter       AmpR promoter: bla
