[The description below was written by a language model from this plasmid's Addgene catalogue record and pLannotate feature annotations shown in this document.]
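Description:
pFUW mEmerald is an HIV-1-derived lentiviral transfer plasmid, built on the pFUW backbone, for untargeted cytosolic expression of the green fluorescent protein mEmerald in mammalian cells. In bacteria it is maintained through a high-copy ColE1/pUC-type origin and selected with ampicillin via the β-lactamase gene. The record lists a recombination-tolerant growth strain, which is a common choice for plasmids carrying repeated LTR sequences.

The viral genome is transcribed in packaging cells from a CMV enhancer/promoter fused to a truncated 5' LTR, a chimeric arrangement typical of Tat-independent, third-generation-style vectors. Downstream lie the Ψ packaging signal with an adjoining gag fragment, the Rev response element for nuclear export of the unspliced genomic RNA, and the cPPT/CTS element, which aids nuclear import of the reverse-transcribed genome. The internal expression cassette uses the human ubiquitin C promoter, which gives broad, moderate constitutive expression, to drive a mammalian codon-optimized mEmerald, a bright monomeric GFP variant of Aequorea victoria origin with no targeting signal annotated. A WPRE follows to increase transcript stability and expression. The cassette ends in a second truncated LTR, annotated as a 5' LTR but occupying the 3' position, and a bovine growth hormone polyadenylation signal. The annotated nef and Rev segments are only residual viral fragments.

The sequenced record is 7,955 nt, which is shorter than the sum of the catalogue's backbone and insert sizes; the record does not explain this difference. The plasmid belongs to a set of genetically encoded, modular subcellular organelle probes. An untargeted fluorophore like this one would plausibly serve there as a cytosolic marker or reference, although the record states only cytosolic expression as its purpose.
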