Addgene plasmid #239563: pFUW mEmerald
Purpose: Cytosolic expression of mEmerald
Depositing lab: Tim Ahfeldt & Joel Blanchard. Depositing organization: Icahn School of Medicine at Mount Sinai. Publication: Genetically encoded and modular subcellular organelle probes reveal dysfunction in lysosomes and mitochondria driven by PRKN knockout. Goldman, C., Kareva, T., Sarrafha, L., Schuldt, B.R., Sahasrabudhe, A., Ahfeldt, T., and Blanchard, J.W. iScience 28 (2025) 10.1016/j.isci.2025.112816.
Backbone
  Vector backbone: pFUW
  Backbone size w/o insert (bp): 9221
  Vector type: Lentiviral
Growth in bacteria
  Bacterial resistance: Ampicillin, 100 μg/mL
  Growth temperature: 37°C
  Growth strain: NEB Stable
  Copy number: High Copy
Gene/Insert
  Gene/Insert name: mEmerald
  Species: Aequorea victoria
  Insert size (bp): 726
  Promoter: UbC
  Cloning method: Gibson Cloning
  Sequencing primers: 5′ hUBCpro-F; 3′ WPRE-R
Terms and licenses: Academic/Nonprofit Terms; Industry Terms: Not Available to Industry
How to cite: pFUW mEmerald was a gift from Tim Ahfeldt & Joel Blanchard (Addgene plasmid # 239563 ; http://n2t.net/addgene:239563 ; RRID:Addgene_239563)
