>Addgene plasmid #239563 | pFUW mEmerald | depositor partial sequence | sequence record 471326 | mEmerald
GCCACCATGGTGAGCAAGGGCGAGGAGCTGTTCACCGGGGTGGTGCCCATCCTGGTCGAGCTGGACGGCG
ACGTAAACGGCCACAAGTTCAGCGTGTCCGGCGAGGGCGAGGGCGATGCCACCTACGGCAAGCTGACCCT
GAAGTTCATCTGCACCACCGGCAAGCTGCCCGTGCCCTGGCCCACCCTCGTGACCACCTTGACCTACGGC
GTGCAGTGCTTCGCCCGCTACCCCGACCACATGAAGCAGCACGACTTCTTCAAGTCCGCCATGCCCGAAG
GCTACGTCCAGGAGCGCACCATCTTCTTCAAGGACGACGGCAACTACAAGACCCGCGCCGAGGTGAAGTT
CGAGGGCGACACCCTGGTGAACCGCATCGAGCTGAAGGGCATCGACTTCAAGGAGGACGGCAACATCCTG
GGGCACAAGCTGGAGTACAACTACAACAGCCACAAGGTCTATATCACCGCCGACAAGCAGAAGAACGGCA
TCAAGGTGAACTTCAAGACCCGCCACAACATCGAGGACGGCAGCGTGCAGCTCGCCGACCACTACCAGCA
GAACACCCCCATCGGCGACGGCCCCGTGCTGCTGCCCGACAACCACTACCTGAGCACCCAGTCCAAGCTG
AGCAAAGACCCCAACGAGAAGCGCGATCACATGGTCCTGCTGGAGTTCGTGACCGCCGCCGGGATCACTC
TCGGCATGGACGAGCTGTACAAGTAACG
